Addgene plasmid #237999: pLIX401 C-term SETX
Purpose: Inducible lentiviral expression of C-term SETX
Depositing lab: David Pellman. Depositing organization: Dana-Farber Cancer Institute. Publication: Breakage of cytoplasmic chromosomes by pathological DNA base excision repair. Tang S, Stokasimov E, Cui Y, Pellman D. Nature. 2022 Jun;606(7916):930-936. doi: 10.1038/s41586-022-04767-1. Epub 2022 Apr 27. PubMed 35477155.
Backbone
  Vector backbone: pLIX401
  Backbone manufacturer: Addgene #41393
  Total vector size (bp): 10519
  Vector type: Mammalian Expression, Lentiviral
  Selectable markers: Puromycin
Growth in bacteria
  Bacterial resistance: Ampicillin, 100 μg/mL
  Growth temperature: 37°C
  Growth strain: NEB Stable
  Copy number: Unknown
Gene/Insert
  Gene/Insert name: SETX
  Species: H. sapiens (human)
  Entrez Gene: SETX (a.k.a. ALS4, AOA2, SCAN2, SCAR1, STEX, Sen1, bA479K20.2)
Terms and licenses: Academic/Nonprofit Terms; Industry Terms: Not Available to Industry
How to cite: pLIX401 C-term SETX was a gift from David Pellman (Addgene plasmid # 237999 ; http://n2t.net/addgene:237999 ; RRID:Addgene_237999)
