[The description below was written by a language model from this plasmid's Addgene catalogue record and pLannotate feature annotations shown in this document.]
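Description:
pLIX401 C-term SETX is a doxycycline-inducible, third-generation-style lentiviral expression plasmid of about 10.5 kb, built on the Gateway-compatible pLIX401 backbone. It is maintained in E. coli through a high-copy ColE1/pUC origin and an ampicillin resistance gene. The viral portion has an RSV promoter driving a truncated HIV-1 5' LTR, followed by the Ψ packaging signal with a short gag remnant, the Rev response element and the cPPT/CTS. At the far end are a WPRE, a self-inactivating ΔU3 3' LTR and an SV40 polyadenylation signal. This layout allows the genomic RNA to be produced and packaged in producer cells when helper functions are supplied in trans. After integration, the provirus lacks LTR promoter activity.

The payload is a C-terminal portion of human SETX (senataxin), a probable RNA/DNA helicase implicated in R-loop resolution, transcription regulation and genome integrity. The annotated fragment spans roughly 2.8 kb, but the record does not give the exact residue boundaries. It lies between attB1 and attB2 sites, consistent with Gateway recombination, and is placed downstream of a tight TRE promoter (seven tet operators plus a minimal CMV promoter). A short His-tag-like fragment is annotated just after attB2, though the record does not say whether it is fused in frame.

A second cassette makes the system all-in-one. The human PGK promoter drives the puromycin resistance gene followed by the rtTA3 reverse tetracycline transactivator, apparently as a single unit, although the linking element is not annotated. Transduced mammalian cells can therefore be selected with puromycin, and expression of the SETX fragment can then be switched on with doxycycline. The stated purpose is inducible lentiviral expression of C-terminal SETX.
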