Features (pLannotate 1.2.2; 29 found; start..end, strand, type, name):
      1..589     +  rep_origin     ori: high-copy-number ColE1/pMB1/pBR322/pUC origin of replication
    772..864     +  CDS            lacI (fragment): lac repressor; lacI; The lac repressor binds to the lac operator to inhibit transcription in E. coli. This inhibition can be relieved by adding lactose or isopropyl-β-D-thiogalactopyranoside (IPTG).
    877..898     +  protein_bind   CAP binding site: CAP binding activates transcription in the presence of cAMP. E. coli catabolite activator protein
    913..943     +  promoter       lac promoter: promoter for the E. coli lac operon
    951..967     +  protein_bind   lac operator: The lac repressor binds to the lac operator to inhibit transcription in E. coli. This inhibition can be relieved by adding lactose or isopropyl-β-D-thiogalactopyranoside (IPTG). lac repressor encoded by lacI
   1012..1030    +  promoter       T3 promoter: promoter for bacteriophage T3 RNA polymerase
   1058..1284    +  promoter       RSV promoter: Rous sarcoma virus enhancer/promoter
   1285..1465    +  LTR            5' LTR (truncated): truncated 5' long terminal repeat (LTR) from HIV-1
   1512..1637    +  misc_feature   HIV-1 Ψ: packaging signal of human immunodeficiency virus type 1
   1621..1984    +  CDS            HIV-1 gag (fragment): gag protein from human immunodeficiency virus 1; gag
   2130..2363    +  misc_feature   RRE: The Rev response element (RRE) of HIV-1 allows for Rev-dependent mRNA export from the nucleus to the cytoplasm.
   2740..2764    +  CDS            Rev (fragment): human immunodeficiency virus 1 (HIV-1) Rev protein; rev; enhances nuclear export of unspliced and incompletely spliced viral mRNAs
   2805..2922    +  misc_feature   cPPT/CTS: central polypurine tract and central termination sequence of HIV-1
   2976..3290    +  promoter       tight TRE promoter: Tet-responsive promoter PTight, consisting of seven tet operator sequences followed by the minimal CMV promoter
   3311..3335    +  protein_bind   attB1: mutant version of attB; recombination site for the Gateway® BP reaction BP Clonase™
   3356..6136    +  CDS            SETX (fragment): SETX_HUMAN - Also known as ALS4, KIAA0625, SCAR1. Experimental evidence at protein level: Swiss-Prot protein existence level 1. Probable RNA/DNA helicase involved in diverse aspects of RNA metabolism and genomic integrity. Plays a role in transcription regulation by its ability to modulate RNA Polymerase II (Pol II) binding to chromatin and through its interaction with proteins involved in transcription (PubMed:19515850, PubMed:21700224). Contributes to the mRNA splicing efficiency and splice site selection (PubMed:19515850). Required for the resolution of R-loop RNA-DNA hybrid formation at G-
   6156..6180    -  protein_bind   attB2: mutant version of attB; recombination site for the Gateway® BP reaction BP Clonase™
   6197..6215    +  CDS            9xHis (fragment): 9xHis affinity tag
   6225..6735    +  promoter       hPGK promoter: human phosphoglycerate kinase 1 promoter
   6745..7341    +  CDS            PuroR (fragment): puromycin N-acetyltransferase; pac from Streptomyces; confers resistance to puromycin
   7396..8093    +  CDS            rtTA3 (fragment): reverse tetracycline transactivator 3 activates expression from Tet-responsive promoters in the presence of doxycycline
   8023..8133    +  CDS            VP48: 3 tandem repeats of the minimal activation domain of herpes simplex virus VP16 (Cheng et al., 2013)
   8169..8717    +  misc_feature   WPRE (fragment): woodchuck hepatitis virus posttranscriptional regulatory element
   8743..8814    +  CDS            nef (fragment): NEF_HV1Z2 - Experimental evidence at protein level: Swiss-Prot protein existence level 1. Extracellular Nef protein targets CD4(+) T-lymphocytes for apoptosis by interacting with CXCR4 surface receptors. From Human immunodeficiency virus type 1 group M subtype D (isolate Z2/CDC-Z34) (HIV-1).
   8816..9049    +  LTR            3' LTR (ΔU3): self-inactivating 3' long terminal repeat (LTR) from HIV-1
   9121..9242    +  polyA_signal   SV40 poly(A) signal: SV40 polyadenylation signal
   9282..9417    +  rep_origin     SV40 ori: SV40 origin of replication
   9425..9488    +  promoter       AmpR promoter: bla
   9489..10349   +  CDS            AmpR: β-lactamase; bla; confers resistance to ampicillin, carbenicillin, and related antibiotics
>Addgene plasmid #237999 | pLIX401 C-term SETX | addgene full sequence | sequence record 469969 | Addgene NGS Result
TTGAGATCCTTTTTTTCTGCGCGTAATCTGCTGCTTGCAAACAAAAAAACCACCGCTACCAGCGGTGGTT
TGTTTGCCGGATCAAGAGCTACCAACTCTTTTTCCGAAGGTAACTGGCTTCAGCAGAGCGCAGATACCAA
ATACTGTTCTTCTAGTGTAGCCGTAGTTAGGCCACCACTTCAAGAACTCTGTAGCACCGCCTACATACCT
CGCTCTGCTAATCCTGTTACCAGTGGCTGCTGCCAGTGGCGATAAGTCGTGTCTTACCGGGTTGGACTCA
AGACGATAGTTACCGGATAAGGCGCAGCGGTCGGGCTGAACGGGGGGTTCGTGCACACAGCCCAGCTTGG
AGCGAACGACCTACACCGAACTGAGATACCTACAGCGTGAGCTATGAGAAAGCGCCACGCTTCCCGAAGG
GAGAAAGGCGGACAGGTATCCGGTAAGCGGCAGGGTCGGAACAGGAGAGCGCACGAGGGAGCTTCCAGGG
GGAAACGCCTGGTATCTTTATAGTCCTGTCGGGTTTCGCCACCTCTGACTTGAGCGTCGATTTTTGTGAT
GCTCGTCAGGGGGGCGGAGCCTATGGAAAAACGCCAGCAACGCGGCCTTTTTACGGTTCCTGGCCTTTTG
CTGGCCTTTTGCTCACATGTTCTTTCCTGCGTTATCCCCTGATTCTGTGGATAACCGTATTACCGCCTTT
GAGTGAGCTGATACCGCTCGCCGCAGCCGAACGACCGAGCGCAGCGAGTCAGTGAGCGAGGAAGCGGAAG
AGCGCCCAATACGCAAACCGCCTCTCCCCGCGCGTTGGCCGATTCATTAATGCAGCTGGCACGACAGGTT
TCCCGACTGGAAAGCGGGCAGTGAGCGCAACGCAATTAATGTGAGTTAGCTCACTCATTAGGCACCCCAG
GCTTTACACTTTATGCTTCCGGCTCGTATGTTGTGTGGAATTGTGAGCGGATAACAATTTCACACAGGAA
ACAGCTATGACCATGATTACGCCAAGCGCGCAATTAACCCTCACTAAAGGGAACAAAAGCTGGAGCTGCA
AGCTTAATGTAGTCTTATGCAATACTCTTGTAGTCTTGCAACATGGTAACGATGAGTTAGCAACATGCCT
TACAAGGAGAGAAAAAGCACCGTGCATGCCGATTGGTGGAAGTAAGGTGGTACGATCGTGCCTTATTAGG
AAGGCAACAGACGGGTCTGACATGGATTGGACGAACCACTGAATTGCCGCATTGCAGAGATATTGTATTT
AAGTGCCTAGCTCGATACATAAACGGGTCTCTCTGGTTAGACCAGATCTGAGCCTGGGAGCTCTCTGGCT
AACTAGGGAACCCACTGCTTAAGCCTCAATAAAGCTTGCCTTGAGTGCTTCAAGTAGTGTGTGCCCGTCT
GTTGTGTGACTCTGGTAACTAGAGATCCCTCAGACCCTTTTAGTCAGTGTGGAAAATCTCTAGCAGTGGC
GCCCGAACAGGGACTTGAAAGCGAAAGGGAAACCAGAGGAGCTCTCTCGACGCAGGACTCGGCTTGCTGA
AGCGCGCACGGCAAGAGGCGAGGGGCGGCGACTGGTGAGTACGCCAAAAATTTTGACTAGCGGAGGCTAG
AAGGAGAGAGATGGGTGCGAGAGCGTCAGTATTAAGCGGGGGAGAATTAGATCGCGATGGGAAAAAATTC
GGTTAAGGCCAGGGGGAAAGAAAAAATATAAATTAAAACATATAGTATGGGCAAGCAGGGAGCTAGAACG
ATTCGCAGTTAATCCTGGCCTGTTAGAAACATCAGAAGGCTGTAGACAAATACTGGGACAGCTACAACCA
TCCCTTCAGACAGGATCAGAAGAACTTAGATCATTATATAATACAGTAGCAACCCTCTATTGTGTGCATC
AAAGGATAGAGATAAAAGACACCAAGGAAGCTTTAGACAAGATAGAGGAAGAGCAAAACAAAAGTAAGAC
CACCGCACAGCAAGCGGCCGCTGATCTTCAGACCTGGAGGAGGAGATATGAGGGACAATTGGAGAAGTGA
ATTATATAAATATAAAGTAGTAAAAATTGAACCATTAGGAGTAGCACCCACCAAGGCAAAGAGAAGAGTG
GTGCAGAGAGAAAAAAGAGCAGTGGGAATAGGAGCTTTGTTCCTTGGGTTCTTGGGAGCAGCAGGAAGCA
CTATGGGCGCAGCGTCAATGACGCTGACGGTACAGGCCAGACAATTATTGTCTGGTATAGTGCAGCAGCA
GAACAATTTGCTGAGGGCTATTGAGGCGCAACAGCATCTGTTGCAACTCACAGTCTGGGGCATCAAGCAG
CTCCAGGCAAGAATCCTGGCTGTGGAAAGATACCTAAAGGATCAACAGCTCCTGGGGATTTGGGGTTGCT
CTGGAAAACTCATTTGCACCACTGCTGTGCCTTGGAATGCTAGTTGGAGTAATAAATCTCTGGAACAGAT
TTGGAATCACACGACCTGGATGGAGTGGGACAGAGAAATTAACAATTACACAAGCTTAATACACTCCTTA
ATTGAAGAATCGCAAAACCAGCAAGAAAAGAATGAACAAGAATTATTGGAATTAGATAAATGGGCAAGTT
TGTGGAATTGGTTTAACATAACAAATTGGCTGTGGTATATAAAATTATTCATAATGATAGTAGGAGGCTT
GGTAGGTTTAAGAATAGTTTTTGCTGTACTTTCTATAGTGAATAGAGTTAGGCAGGGATATTCACCATTA
TCGTTTCAGACCCACCTCCCAACCCCGAGGGGACAATTCTCGACCTCGAGACAAATGGCAGTATTCATCC
ACAATTTTAAAAGAAAAGGGGGGATTGGGGGGTACAGTGCAGGGGAAAGAATAGTAGACATAATAGCAAC
AGACATACAAACTAAAGAATTACAAAAACAAATTACAAAAATTCAAAATTTTCGGGTTTATTACAGGGAC
AGCAGAGATCCACTTTGGCCGCGAATCGATATGTCGAGTTTACTCCCTATCAGTGATAGAGAACGTATGT
CGAGTTTACTCCCTATCAGTGATAGAGAACGATGTCGAGTTTACTCCCTATCAGTGATAGAGAACGTATG
TCGAGTTTACTCCCTATCAGTGATAGAGAACGTATGTCGAGTTTACTCCCTATCAGTGATAGAGAACGTA
TGTCGAGTTTATCCCTATCAGTGATAGAGAACGTATGTCGAGTTTACTCCCTATCAGTGATAGAGAACGT
ATGTCGAGGTAGGCGTGTACGGTGGGAGGCCTATATAAGCAGAGCTCGTTTAGTGAACCGTCAGATCGCC
TGGAGAATTGGCTAGCATCAACAAGTTTGTACAAAAAAGCAGGCTCCGCGGCCGCCCCCTTCACCATGGT
ATTGAATACTTTTGAAACAGTGGCACAAGAATGGCTCAACTCTCCAAATAGAGAGAATTTCTATCAGTTG
CAAGTACGAAAATTTCCTGCCGATTATATAAAATACTGGGAGTTTGCAGTTTATCTGGAAGAATGTGAAC
TGGCTAAACAGCTTTATCCAAAGGAAAACGATTTGGTGTTTTTAGCTCCTGAGAGAATAAATGAAGAGAA
GAAAGATACAGAGAGAAATGACATACAAGATCTCCACGAATATCATTCTGGTTATGTTCATAAATTTCGC
CGCACGTCAGTCATGCGTAATGGGAAAACTGAGTGTTACCTTTCCATCCAGACTCAAGAGAACTTTCCGG
CCAATTTAAACGAACTTGTGAATTGTATTGTAATCAGTTCTCTGGTAACTACACAAAGGAAGTTGAAAGC
CATGTCTCTGTTGGGTAGTCGGAACCAACTGGCTAGAGCTGTTCTGAATCCAAACCCTATGGACTTCTGT
ACAAAAGATTTACTGACTACAACATCTGAGAGAATTATTGCGTACTTAAGAGATTTCAATGAAGATCAAA
AGAAAGCAATAGAAACTGCATATGCTATGGTGAAACACTCACCATCAGTTGCCAAAATCTGCTTGATTCA
TGGACCACCTGGAACAGGAAAATCAAAAACTATTGTTGGCCTCCTCTATCGTCTACTGACAGAGAACCAG
AGGAAGGGGCATTCAGACGAAAACTCCAATGCCAAAATCAAACAAAACCGTGTCCTCGTGTGTGCACCTT
CCAATGCAGCTGTTGATGAACTCATGAAAAAAATTATCCTTGAATTCAAAGAAAAATGTAAAGACAAGAA
GAATCCTTTAGGAAACTGTGGAGATATAAATTTAGTACGACTGGGTCCAGAAAAGTCTATTAATAGTGAG
GTTCTAAAGTTCAGTTTGGACAGCCAAGTAAACCACAGAATGAAAAAAGAGTTACCTTCTCATGTTCAGG
CGATGCATAAAAGAAAGGAATTTCTAGATTATCAGCTGGATGAGCTTTCCCGGCAGCGAGCTCTATGCCG
AGGTGGACGGGAAATACAGAGGCAAGAATTAGATGAAAACATTTCCAAAGTTTCTAAGGAAAGGCAGGAA
CTTGCTTCTAAAATTAAAGAGGTTCAAGGACGCCCACAGAAAACACAGAGTATCATCATCTTAGAGTCCC
ATATCATCTGCTGCACGTTGAGCACAAGTGGTGGTTTACTACTTGAGTCTGCTTTCCGTGGGCAAGGGGG
TGTCCCCTTCAGCTGTGTCATTGTTGATGAGGCTGGACAGTCTTGTGAAATTGAGACTCTTACTCCACTC
ATCCATCGCTGCAATAAGCTCATCCTAGTAGGAGATCCTAAGCAGCTCCCTCCGACAGTCATCTCTATGA
AAGCACAGGAGTATGGCTACGACCAGTCAATGATGGCTCGCTTCTGCAGACTGCTGGAAGAGAATGTAGA
ACACAACATGATCAGCAGGCTGCCCATTCTACAGCTCACTGTTCAGTACAGGATGCATCCAGACATATGC
CTCTTCCCTTCTAATTATGTTTATAACAGAAACTTAAAAACAAATAGACAGACAGAAGCCATTCGATGTT
CATCAGATTGGCCATTTCAGCCATACCTTGTGTTTGATGTTGGAGATGGTTCAGAAAGACGGGATAATGA
CTCATATATAAATGTTCAAGAAATAAAACTGGTGATGGAAATAATTAAGCTTATTAAAGACAAAAGAAAG
GATGTTAGTTTTCGAAACATTGGCATAATAACTCATTACAAGGCCCAGAAGACGATGATTCAGAAGGATT
TGGACAAAGAGTTCGATAGAAAAGGACCAGCAGAAGTAGACACTGTGGATGCATTCCAGGGTCGGCAGAA
GGATTGTGTTATTGTTACGTGTGTCAGAGCAAATAGCATCCAAGGTTCAATTGGATTCCTGGCAAGTTTG
CAGAGATTGAATGTCACCATCACACGAGCCAAGTACAGCCTCTTCATCCTCGGACATTTGAGGACCCTGA
TGGAAAACCAGCATTGGAATCAGCTGATTCAGGATGCTCAGAAGCGTGGTGCCATTATTAAGACCTGTGA
CAAAAACTATAGACATGATGCAGTGAAGATTCTGAAACTCAAGCCTGTGCTGCAGAGAAGTCTCACTCAC
CCTCCTACCATAGCCCCAGAGGGGTCCAGACCCCAGGGTGGTTTGCCCAGCAGCAAGCTAGACAGTGGAT
TTGCCAAGACATCTGTTGCTGCTTCTCTATACCACACACCCTCTGACTCCAAGGAAATTACTCTTACTGT
TACTTCAAAGGACCCTGAAAGACCTCCTGTTCATGACCAACTTCAGGACCCACGACTGCTGAAGAGGATG
GGCATTGAGGTCAAAGGAGGAATATTCCTTTGGGATCCACAACCCTCGAGCCCCCAGCATCCTGGAGCAA
CACCTCCTACGGGCGAGCCGGGCTTCCCTGTCGTTCACCAGGACCTGAGCCATATACAGCAGCCCGCTGC
TGTAGTGGCTGCTCTGAGCAGCCACAAACCTCCCGTGCGGGGCGAACCTCCAGCTGCCAGTCCCGAGGCT
TCCACGTGTCAGAGCAAATGTGATGACCCGGAAGAGGAGCTCTGTCACAGGAGAGAGGCCAGGGCTTTCA
GTGAAGGGGAGCAGGAGAAGTGTGGTTCCGAGACCCATCACACCAGGAGGAACTCTAGGTGGGACAAGAG
GACACTGGAGCAGGAGGACAGCAGTTCCAAGAAAAGAAAGCTTTTATAGAAGGGTGGGCGCGCCGACCCA
GCTTTCTTGTACAAAGTGGTTTAGTAATGAACCGGTCCACCACCACCACCACCACTAAGGATCCGGGGTT
GGGGTTGCGCCTTTTCCAAGGCAGCCCTGGGTTTGCGCAGGGACGCGGCTGCTCTGGGCGTGGTTCCGGG
AAACGCAGCGGCGCCGACCCTGGGTCTCGCACATTCTTCACGTCCGTTCGCAGCGTCACCCGGATCTTCG
CCGCTACCCTTGTGGGCCCCCCGGCGACGCTTCCTGCTCCGCCCCTAAGTCGGGAAGGTTCCTTGCGGTT
CGCGGCGTGCCGGACGTGACAAACGGAAGCCGCACGTCTCACTAGTACCCTCGCAGACGGACAGCGCCAG
GGAGCAATGGCAGCGCGCCGACCGCGATGGGCTGTGGCCAATAGCGGCTGCTCAGCAGGGCGCGCCGAGA
GCAGCGGCCGGGAAGGGGCGGTGCGGGAGGCGGGGTGTGGGGCGGTAGTGTGGGCCCTGTTCCTGCCCGC
GCGGTGTTCCGCATTCTGCAAGCCTCCGGAGCGCACGTCGGCAGTCGGCTCCCTCGTTGACCGAATCACC
GACCTCTCTCCCCAGCAATTCACCATGACCGAGTACAAGCCCACGGTGCGCCTCGCCACCCGCGACGACG
TCCCCAGGGCCGTACGCACCCTCGCCGCCGCGTTCGCCGACTACCCCGCCACGCGCCACACCGTCGATCC
GGACCGCCACATCGAGCGGGTCACCGAGCTGCAAGAACTCTTCCTCACGCGCGTCGGGCTCGACATCGGC
AAGGTGTGGGTCGCGGACGACGGCGCCGCGGTGGCGGTCTGGACCACGCCGGAGAGCGTCGAAGCGGGGG
CGGTGTTCGCCGAGATCGGCCCGCGCATGGCCGAGTTGAGCGGTTCCCGGCTGGCCGCGCAGCAACAGAT
GGAAGGCCTCCTGGCGCCGCACCGGCCCAAGGAGCCCGCGTGGTTCCTGGCCACCGTCGGCGTCTCGCCC
GACCACCAGGGCAAGGGTCTGGGCAGCGCCGTCGTGCTCCCCGGAGTGGAGGCGGCCGAGCGCGCCGGGG
TGCCCGCCTTCCTGGAGACCTCCGCGCCCCGCAACCTCCCCTTCTACGAGCGGCTCGGCTTCACCGTCAC
CGCCGACGTCGAGGTGCCCGAAGGACCGCGCACCTGGTGCATGACCCGCAAGCCCGGTGCCGAAGGTAGA
GGTTCTCTCCTCACTTGTGGTGATGTTGAAGAAAACCCTGGTCCAATGTCTAGACTGGACAAGAGCAAAG
TCATAAACGGAGCTCTGGAATTACTCAATGGTGTCGGTATCGAAGGCCTGACGACAAGGAAACTCGCTCA
AAAGCTGGGAGTTGAGCAGCCTACCCTGTACTGGCACGTGAAGAACAAGCGGGCCCTGCTCGATGCCCTG
CCAATCGAGATGCTGGACAGGCATCATACCCACTTCTGCCCCCTGGAAGGCGAGTCATGGCAAGACTTTC
TGCGGAACAACGCCAAGTCATACCGCTGTGCTCTCCTCTCACATCGCGACGGGGCTAAAGTGCATCTCGG
CACCCGCCCAACAGAGAAACAGTACGAAACCCTGGAAAATCAGCTCGCGTTCCTGTGTCAGCAAGGCTTC
TCCCTGGAGAACGCACTGTACGCTCTGTCCGCCGTGGGCCACTTTACACTGGGCTGCGTATTGGAGGAAC
AGGAGCATCAAGTAGCAAAAGAGGAAAGAGAGACACCTACCACCGATTCTATGCCCCCACTTCTGAGACA
AGCAATTGAGCTGTTCGACCGGCAGGGAGCCGAACCTGCCTTCCTTTTCGGCCTGGAACTAATCATATGT
GGCCTGGAGAAACAGCTAAAGTGCGAAAGCGGCGGGCCGACCGACGCCCTTGACGATTTTGACTTAGACA
TGCTCCCAGCCGATGCCCTTGACGACTTTGACCTTGATATGCTGCCTGCTGACGCTCTTGACGATTTTGA
CCTTGACATGCTCCCCGGGTAACTAAGTAAGGATCGATCCAAGATATCGTATTCTTAACTATGTTGCTCC
TTTTACGCTATGTGGATACGCTGCTTTAATGCCTTTGTATCATGCTATTGCTTCCCGTATGGCTTTCATT
TTCTCCTCCTTGTATAAATCCTGGTTGCTGTCTCTTTATGAGGAGTTGTGGCCCGTTGTCAGGCAACGTG
GCGTGGTGTGCACTGTGTTTGCTGACGCAACCCCCACTGGTTGGGGCATTGCCACCACCTGTCAGCTCCT
TTCCGGGACTTTCGCTTTCCCCCTCCCTATTGCCACGGCGGAACTCATCGCCGCCTGCCTTGCCCGCTGC
TGGACAGGGGCTCGGCTGTTGGGCACTGACAATTCCGTGGTGTTGTCGGGGAAGCTGACGTCCTTTCCAT
GGCTGCTCGCCTGTGTTGCCACCTGGATTCTGCGCGGGACGTCCTTCTGCTACGTCCCTTCGGCCCTCAA
TCCAGCGGACCTTCCTTCCCGCGGCCTGCTGCCGGCTCTGCGGCCTCTTCCGCGTCTTCGCCTTCGCCCT
CAGACGAGTCGGATCTCCCTTTGGGCCGCCTCCCCGCCTGTTTCGCCTCGGCGTCCGGACTAGAGGTACC
TTTAAGACCAATGACTTACAAGGCAGCTGTAGATCTTAGCCACTTTTTAAAAGAAAAGGGGGGACTGGAA
GGGCTAATTCACTCCCAACGAAGACAAGATCTGCTTTTTGCTTGTACTGGGTCTCTCTGGTTAGACCAGA
TCTGAGCCTGGGAGCTCTCTGGCTAACTAGGGAACCCACTGCTTAAGCCTCAATAAAGCTTGCCTTGAGT
GCTTCAAGTAGTGTGTGCCCGTCTGTTGTGTGACTCTGGTAACTAGAGATCCCTCAGACCCTTTTAGTCA
GTGTGGAAAATCTCTAGCAGTAGTAGTTCATGTCATCTTATTATTCAGTATTTATAACTTGCAAAGAAAT
GAATATCAGAGAGTGAGAGGAACTTGTTTATTGCAGCTTATAATGGTTACAAATAAAGCAATAGCATCAC
AAATTTCACAAATAAAGCATTTTTTTCACTGCATTCTAGTTGTGGTTTGTCCAAACTCATCAATGTATCT
TATCATGTCTGGCTCTAGCTATCCCGCCCCTAACTCCGCCCATCCCGCCCCTAACTCCGCCCAGTTCCGC
CCATTCTCCGCCCCATGGCTGACTAATTTTTTTTATTTATGCAGAGGCCGAGGCCGCCTCGGCCTCTGAG
CTATTCCAGAAGTAGTGAGGAGGCTTTTTTGGAGGCCTTTCAAATATGTATCCGCTCATGAGACAATAAC
CCTGATAAATGCTTCAATAATATTGAAAAAGGAAGAGTATGAGTATTCAACATTTCCGTGTCGCCCTTAT
TCCCTTTTTTGCGGCATTTTGCCTTCCTGTTTTTGCTCACCCAGAAACGCTGGTGAAAGTAAAAGATGCT
GAAGATCAGTTGGGTGCACGAGTGGGTTACATCGAACTGGATCTCAACAGCGGTAAGATCCTTGAGAGTT
TTCGCCCCGAAGAACGTTTTCCAATGATGAGCACTTTTAAAGTTCTGCTATGTGGCGCGGTATTATCCCG
TATTGACGCCGGGCAAGAGCAACTCGGTCGCCGCATACACTATTCTCAGAATGACTTGGTTGAGTACTCA
CCAGTCACAGAAAAGCATCTTACGGATGGCATGACAGTAAGAGAATTATGCAGTGCTGCCATAACCATGA
GTGATAACACTGCGGCCAACTTACTTCTGACAACGATCGGAGGACCGAAGGAGCTAACCGCTTTTTTGCA
CAACATGGGGGATCATGTAACTCGCCTTGATCGTTGGGAACCGGAGCTGAATGAAGCCATACCAAACGAC
GAGCGTGACACCACGATGCCTGTAGCAATGGCAACAACGTTGCGCAAACTATTAACTGGCGAACTACTTA
CTCTAGCTTCCCGGCAACAATTAATAGACTGGATGGAGGCGGATAAAGTTGCAGGACCACTTCTGCGCTC
GGCCCTTCCGGCTGGCTGGTTTATTGCTGATAAATCTGGAGCCGGTGAGCGTGGGTCTCGCGGTATCATT
GCAGCACTGGGGCCAGATGGTAAGCCCTCCCGTATCGTAGTTATCTACACGACGGGGAGTCAGGCAACTA
TGGATGAACGAAATAGACAGATCGCTGAGATAGGTGCCTCACTGATTAAGCATTGGTAACTGTCAGACCA
AGTTTACTCATATATACTTTAGATTGATTTAAAACTTCATTTTTAATTTAAAAGGATCTAGGTGAAGATC
CTTTTTGATAATCTCATGACCAAAATCCCTTAACGTGAGTTTTCGTTCCACTGAGCGTCAGACCCCGTAG
AAAAGATCAAAGGATCTTC
